Addgene plasmid #86407: pET14-GFP15_Encap
Purpose: Expresses sfGFP tagged with a 15 amino acid CLP and encapsulin as an operon
Depositing lab: David Savage. Depositing organization: University of California, Berkeley. Publication: Identification of a Minimal Peptide Tag for in Vivo and in Vitro Loading of Encapsulin. Cassidy-Amstutz C, Oltrogge L, Going CC, Lee A, Teng P, Quintanilla D, East-Seletsky A, Williams ER, Savage DF. Biochemistry. 2016 Jun 21;55(24):3461-8. doi: 10.1021/acs.biochem.6b00294. Epub 2016 Jun 7. PubMed 27224728.
Backbone
  Vector backbone: pET14b
  Backbone manufacturer: Novagen
  Backbone size w/o insert (bp): 5000
  Total vector size (bp): 6600
  Modifications to backbone: BsaI and BsmBI recognition sites were removed
  Vector type: Bacterial Expression
Growth in bacteria
  Bacterial resistance: Ampicillin, 100 μg/mL
  Growth temperature: 37°C
  Growth strain: DH5alpha
  Copy number: High Copy
Gene/Insert 1
  Gene/Insert name: sfGFP with a 15aa CLP tag
  Species: Thermatoga maritima
  Insert size (bp): 800
  Promoter: T7
  Cloning method: Restriction Enzyme; 5′ cloning site BsaI (destroyed during cloning); 3′ cloning site BsaI (destroyed during cloning)
  Sequencing primers: 5′ T7 forward; 3′ T7 reverse
Gene/Insert 2
  Gene/Insert name: Encapsulin
  Species: Thermatoga maritima
  Insert size (bp): 800
  Promoter: T7
  Tag / fusion protein: 6x Histidine (C terminal on insert)
  Cloning method: Restriction Enzyme; 5′ cloning site BsaI (destroyed during cloning); 3′ cloning site BsaI (destroyed during cloning)
  Sequencing primers: 5′ T7 forward; 3′ T7 reverse
Terms and licenses: Academic/Nonprofit Terms; Industry Terms: Not Available to Industry
How to cite: pET14-GFP15_Encap was a gift from David Savage (Addgene plasmid # 86407 ; http://n2t.net/addgene:86407 ; RRID:Addgene_86407)
