[The description below was written by a language model from this plasmid's Addgene catalogue record and pLannotate feature annotations shown in this document.]
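Description:
pET14-GFP15_Encap is a bacterial expression plasmid built on a Novagen pET14b backbone from which the BsaI and BsmBI recognition sites were removed, consistent with the BsaI-based assembly used to insert the payload (the sites were destroyed during cloning). It replicates in E. coli from a ColE1/pMB1-type origin and is selected with ampicillin through the bla (TEM beta-lactamase) gene and its own promoter. The feature table also shows pBR322-derived remnants: the bom region, a rop gene, and two fragments of the tetracycline resistance gene with the tet promoter, which flank the expression cassette and are interrupted by it, so tetracycline resistance is not expected to be functional. The catalogue lists the plasmid as high copy despite the annotated rop. The catalogue gives a total size of about 6.6 kb, whereas the sequenced record is 6.2 kb.

The payload is a two-gene operon driven by a single T7 promoter with the phage T7 gene 10 ribosome binding site. The first open reading frame is superfolder GFP carrying a 15-amino-acid CLP tag, a peptide described in the record as a minimal tag for loading cargo into encapsulin; the tag itself is not separately annotated, but a gap follows the sfGFP coding sequence. The second is Thermotoga maritima encapsulin (annotated under its older protease-type database name) with a C-terminal 6xHis tag, followed by a T7 terminator. A short annotated "SET1" fragment just upstream of the terminator is probably residual T7 gene 10-derived vector sequence. Expression requires a host that supplies T7 RNA polymerase. Co-expression lets the tagged GFP be packaged into assembling encapsulin shells in vivo, with fluorescence reporting cargo loading and the His tag allowing affinity purification of the compartments.
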