Features (pLannotate 1.2.2; 16 found; start..end, strand, type, name):
    104..208     +  promoter       AmpR promoter: bla
    209..1066    +  CDS            bla: BLAT_ECOLX - Experimental evidence at protein level: Swiss-Prot protein existence level 1. TEM-type are the most prevalent beta-lactamases in enterobacteria; they hydrolyze the beta-lactam bond in susceptible beta-lactam antibiotics, thus conferring resistance to penicillins and cephalosporins. TEM-3 and TEM-4 are capable of hydrolyzing cefotaxime and ceftazidime. TEM-5 is capable of hydrolyzing ceftazidime. TEM-6 is capable of hydrolyzing ceftazidime and aztreonam. TEM-8/CAZ-2, TEM- 16/CAZ-7 and TEM-24/CAZ-6 are markedly active against ceftazidime. IRT- 4 shows resistance to beta-lactamase in
   1240..1828    +  rep_origin     ori: high-copy-number ColE1/pMB1/pBR322/pUC origin of replication
   2014..2153    -  misc_feature   bom: basis of mobility region from pBR322
   2255..2446    -  CDS            rop: Rop protein, which maintains plasmids at low copy number; rop
   2463..2843    +  CDS            YPB1_ECOLX: Protein predicted: Swiss-Prot protein existence level 4. From Escherichia coli.
   3085..3985    -  CDS            TcR (fragment): tetracycline efflux protein; tet; confers resistance to tetracycline
   4007..4025    +  promoter       T7 promoter: promoter for bacteriophage T7 RNA polymerase
   4057..4079    +  RBS            RBS: efficient ribosome binding site from bacteriophage T7 gene 10 (Olins and Rangwala, 1989)
   4086..4799    +  CDS            Superfolder GFP: Superfolder GFP is a basic (constitutively fluorescent) green fluorescent protein published in 2005, derived from Aequorea victoria. It is reported to be a very rapidly-maturing weak dimer.
   4868..5659    +  CDS            MARIT_THEMA (sequence withheld): Experimental evidence at protein level: Swiss-Prot protein existence level 1. Protease that exhibits activity toward chymotrypsin and trypsin substrates. May have antibacterial activity. From Thermotoga maritima (strain ATCC 43589 / DSM 3109 / JCM 10099 / NBRC 100826 / MSB8).
   5666..5683    +  CDS            6xHis: 6xHis affinity tag
   5693..5742    +  CDS            SET1 (fragment): solubility-enhancement tag derived from T7 phage gene 10B
   5750..5797    +  terminator     T7 terminator: transcription terminator for bacteriophage T7 RNA polymerase
   5823..6115    -  CDS            TcR (fragment): tetracycline efflux protein; tet; confers resistance to tetracycline
   6163..6191    -  promoter       tet promoter: E. coli promoter for tetracycline efflux protein gene
>Addgene plasmid #86407 | pET14-GFP15_Encap | addgene full sequence | sequence record 177036 | Addgene NGS Result
TTCTTGAAGACGAAAGGGCCTCGTGATACGCCTATTTTTATAGGTTAATGTCATGATAATAATGGTTTCT
TAGACGTCAGGTGGCACTTTTCGGGGAAATGTGCGCGGAACCCCTATTTGTTTATTTTTCTAAATACATT
CAAATATGTATCCGCTCATGAGACAATAACCCTGATAAATGCTTCAATAATATTGAAAAAGGAAGAGTAT
GAGTATTCAACATTTCCGTGTCGCCCTTATTCCCTTTTTTGCGGCATTTTGCCTTCCTGTTTTTGCTCAC
CCAGAAACGCTGGTGAAAGTAAAAGATGCTGAAGATCAGTTGGGTGCACGAGTGGGTTACATCGAACTGG
ATCTCAACAGCGGTAAGATCCTTGAGAGTTTTCGCCCCGAAGAACGTTTTCCAATGATGAGCACTTTTAA
AGTTCTGCTATGTGGCGCGGTATTATCCCGTGTTGACGCCGGGCAAGAGCAACTCGGTCGCCGCATACAC
TATTCTCAGAATGACTTGGTTGAGTACTCACCAGTCACAGAAAAGCATCTTACGGATGGCATGACAGTAA
GAGAATTATGCAGTGCTGCCATAACCATGAGTGATAACACTGCGGCCAACTTACTTCTGACAACGATCGG
AGGACCGAAGGAGCTAACCGCTTTTTTGCACAACATGGGGGATCATGTAACTCGCCTTGATCGTTGGGAA
CCGGAGCTGAATGAAGCCATACCAAACGACGAGCGTGACACCACGATGCCTGCAGCAATGGCAACAACGT
TGCGCAAACTATTAACTGGCGAACTACTTACTCTAGCTTCCCGGCAACAATTAATAGACTGGATGGAGGC
GGATAAAGTTGCAGGACCACTTCTGCGCTCGGCCCTTCCGGCTGGCTGGTTTATTGCTGATAAATCTGGA
GCCGGTGAGCGTGGCTCTCGCGGTATCATTGCAGCACTGGGGCCAGATGGTAAGCCCTCCCGTATCGTAG
TTATCTACACGACGGGGAGTCAGGCAACTATGGATGAACGAAATAGACAGATCGCTGAGATAGGTGCCTC
ACTGATTAAGCATTGGTAACTGTCAGACCAAGTTTACTCATATATACTTTAGATTGATTTAAAACTTCAT
TTTTAATTTAAAAGGATCTAGGTGAAGATCCTTTTTGATAATCTCATGACCAAAATCCCTTAACGTGAGT
TTTCGTTCCACTGAGCGTCAGACCCCGTAGAAAAGATCAAAGGATCTTCTTGAGATCCTTTTTTTCTGCG
CGTAATCTGCTGCTTGCAAACAAAAAAACCACCGCTACCAGCGGTGGTTTGTTTGCCGGATCAAGAGCTA
CCAACTCTTTTTCCGAAGGTAACTGGCTTCAGCAGAGCGCAGATACCAAATACTGTCCTTCTAGTGTAGC
CGTAGTTAGGCCACCACTTCAAGAACTCTGTAGCACCGCCTACATACCTCGCTCTGCTAATCCTGTTACC
AGTGGCTGCTGCCAGTGGCGATAAGTCGTGTCTTACCGGGTTGGACTCAAGACGATAGTTACCGGATAAG
GCGCAGCGGTCGGGCTGAACGGGGGGTTCGTGCACACAGCCCAGCTTGGAGCGAACGACCTACACCGAAC
TGAGATACCTACAGCGTGAGCTATGAGAAAGCGCCACGCTTCCCGAAGGGAGAAAGGCGGACAGGTATCC
GGTAAGCGGCAGGGTCGGAACAGGAGAGCGCACGAGGGAGCTTCCAGGGGGAAACGCCTGGTATCTTTAT
AGTCCTGTCGGGTTTCGCCACCTCTGACTTGAGCGTCGATTTTTGTGATGCTCGTCAGGGGGGCGGAGCC
TATGGAAAAACGCCAGCAACGCGGCCTTTTTACGGTTCCTGGCCTTTTGCTGGCCTTTTGCTCACATGTT
CTTTCCTGCGTTATCCCCTGATTCTGTGGATAACCGTATTACCGCCTTTGAGTGAGCTGATACCGCTCGC
CGCAGCCGAACGACCGAGCGCAGCGAGTCAGTGAGCGAGGAAGCGGAAGAGCGCCTGATGCGGTATTTTC
TCCTTACGCATCTGTGCGGTATTTCACACCGCAATGGTGCACTCTCAGTACAATCTGCTCTGATGCCGCA
TAGTTAAGCCAGTATACACTCCGCTATCGCTACGTGACTGGGTCATGGCTGCGCCCCGACACCCGCCAAC
ACCCGCTGACGCGCCCTGACGGGCTTGTCTGCTCCCGGCATCCGCTTACAGACAAGCTGTGACCGCCTCC
GGGAGCTGCATGTGTCAGAGGTTTTCACCGTCATCACCGAAACGCGCGAGGCAGCTGCGGTAAAGCTCAT
CAGCGTGGTCGTGAAGCGATTCACAGATGTCTGCCTGTTCATCCGCGTCCAGCTCGTTGAGTTTCTCCAG
AAGCGTTAATGTCTGGCTTCTGATAAAGCGGGCCATGTTAAGGGCGGTTTTTTCCTGTTTGGTCACTGAT
GCCTCCGTGTAAGGGGGATTTCTGTTCATGGGGGTAATGATACCGATGAAACGAGAGAGGATGCTCACGA
TACGGGTTACTGATGATGAACATGCCCGGTTACTGGAACGTTGTGAGGGTAAACAACTGGCGGTATGGAT
GCGGCGGGACCAGAGAAAAATCACTCAGGGTCAATGCCAGCGCTTCGTTAATACAGATGTAGGTGTTCCA
CAGGGTAGCCAGCAGCATCCTGCGATGCAGATCCGGAACATAATGGTGCAGGGCGCTGACTTCCGCGTTT
CCAGACTTTACGAAACACGGAAACCGAAGACCATTCATGTTGTTGCTCAGGTCGCAGACGTTTTGCAGCA
GCAGTCGCTTCACGTTCGCTCGCGTATCGGTGATTCATTCTGCTAACCAGTAAGGCAACCCCGCCAGCCT
AGCCGGGTCCTCAACGACAGGAGCACGATCATGCGCACCCGTGGCCAGGACCCAACGCTGCCCGAGATGC
GCCGCGTGCGGCTGCTGGAGATGGCGGACGCGATGGATATGTTCTGCCAAGGGTTGGTTTGCGCATTCAC
AGTTCTCCGCAAGAATTGATTGGCTCCAATTCTTGGAGTGGTGAATCCGTTAGCGAGGTGCCGCCGGCTT
CCATTCAGGTCGAGGTGGCCCGGCTCCATGCACCGCGACGCAACGCGGGGAGGCAGACAAGGTATAGGGC
GGCGCCTACAATCCATGCCAACCCGTTCCATGTGCTCGCCGAGGCGGCATAAATCGCCGTGACGATCAGC
GGTCCAATGATCGAAGTTAGGCTGGTAAGAGCCGCGAGCGATCCTTGAAGCTGTCCCTGATGGTCGTCAT
CTACCTGCCTGGACAGCATGGCCTGCAACGCGGGCATCCCGATGCCGCCGGAAGCGAGAAGAATCATAAT
GGGGAAGGCCATCCAGCCTCGCGTCGCGAACGCCAGCAAGACGTAGCCCAGCGCGTCGGCCGCCATGCCG
GCGATAATGGCCTGCTTCTCGCCGAAACGTTTGGTGGCGGGACCAGTGACGAAGGCTTGAGCGAGGGCGT
GCAAGATTCCGAATACCGCAAGCGACAGGCCGATCATCGTCGCGCTCCAGCGAAAGCGGTCCTCGCCGAA
AATGACCCAGAGCGCTGCCGGCACCTGTCCTACGAGTTGCATGATAAAGAAGACAGTCATAAGTGCGGCG
ACGATAGTCATGCCCCGCGCCCACCGGAAGGAGCTGACTGGGTTGAAGGCTCTCAAGGGCATCGGTCGAC
GCTCTCCCTTATGCGACTCCTGCATTAGGAAGCAGCCCAGTAGTAGGTTGAGGCCGTTGAGCACCGCCGC
CGCAAGGAATGGTGCATGCAAGGAGATGGCGCCCAACAGTCCCCCGGCCACGGGGCCTGCCACCATACCC
ACGCCGAAACAAGCGCTCATGAGCCCGAAGTGGCGAGCCCGATCTTCCCCATCGGTGATGTCGGCGATAT
AGGCGCCAGCAACCGCACCTGTGGCGCCGGTGATGCCGGCCACGATGCGTCCGGCGTAGAGGATCGAGAT
CTCGATCCCGCGAAATTAATACGACTCACTATAGGGACACCACAACGGTTTCCCTCTAGAAATAATTTTG
TTTAACTTTAAGAAGGAGATATACCATGTCCAAAGGTGAAGAACTGTTCACCGGTGTTGTTCCGATCCTG
GTTGAACTGGATGGTGATGTTAACGGCCACAAATTCTCTGTTCGTGGTGAAGGTGAAGGTGATGCAACCA
ACGGTAAACTGACCCTGAAATTCATCTGCACTACCGGTAAACTGCCGGTTCCATGGCCGACTCTGGTGAC
TACCCTGACCTATGGTGTTCAGTGTTTTTCTCGTTACCCGGATCACATGAAGCAGCATGATTTCTTCAAA
TCTGCAATGCCGGAAGGTTATGTACAGGAGCGCACCATTTCTTTCAAAGACGATGGCACCTACAAAACCC
GTGCAGAGGTTAAATTTGAAGGTGATACTCTGGTGAACCGTATTGAACTGAAAGGCATTGATTTCAAAGA
GGACGGCAACATCCTGGGCCACAAACTGGAATATAACTTCAACTCCCATAACGTTTACATCACCGCAGAC
AAACAGAAGAACGGTATCAAAGCTAACTTCAAAATTCGCCATAACGTTGAAGACGGTAGCGTACAGCTGG
CGGACCACTACCAGCAGAACACTCCGATCGGTGATGGTCCGGTTCTGCTGCCGGATAACCACTACCTGTC
CACCCAGTCTGTTCTGTCCAAAGACCCGAACGAAAAGCGCGACCACATGGTGCTGCTGGAGTTCGTTACT
GCAGCAGGTATCACGCACGGCATGGATGAGCTCTACAAAGGTGGATCAGAAAACACGGGTGGCGACCTCG
GCATAAGGAAGCTCTGAATTGGAGGAACAATATGAGC
[792 nt withheld, positions 4868-5659]
AGCGGTCACCATCACCATCACCATTAAGATCCGGCTGCTAACAAAGCCCGAAAGGAAGCTGAGTTGGCTG
CTGCCACCGCTGAGCAATAACTAGCATAACCCCTTGGGGCCTCTAAACGGGTCTTGAGGGGTTTTTTGCT
GAAAGGAGGAACTATATCCGGATATCCACAGGACGGGTGTGGTCGCCATGATCGCGTAGTCGATAGTGGC
TCCAAGTAGCGAAGCGAGCAGGACTGGGCGGCGGCCAAAGCGGTCGGACAGTGCTCCGAGAACGGGTGCG
CATAGAAATTGCATCAACGCATATAGCGCTAGCAGCACGCCATAGTGACTGGCGATGCTGTCGGAATGGA
CGATATCCCGCAAGAGGCCCGGCAGTACCGGCATAACCAAGCCTATGCCTACAGCATCCAGGGTGACGGT
GCCGAGGATGACGATGAGCGCATTGTTAGATTTCATACACGGTGCCTGACTGCGTTAGCAATTTAACTGT
GATAAACTACCGCATTAAAGCTTATCGATGATAAGCTGTCAAACATGAGAA
